Addgene plasmid #45916: pMRXIP FLAG-Stx7
Depositing lab: Noboru Mizushima. Publication: The hairpin-type tail-anchored SNARE syntaxin 17 targets to autophagosomes for fusion with endosomes/lysosomes. Itakura E, Kishi-Itakura C, Mizushima N. Cell. 2012 Dec 7;151(6):1256-69. doi: 10.1016/j.cell.2012.11.001. PubMed 23217709.
Backbone
  Vector backbone: pMRXIP FLAG-C
  Backbone size w/o insert (bp): 5900
  Total vector size (bp): 6683
  Vector type: Retroviral
  Selectable markers: Puromycin
Growth in bacteria
  Bacterial resistance: Ampicillin, 100 μg/mL
  Growth temperature: 37°C
  Growth strain: Stbl3
  Copy number: Low Copy
Gene/Insert
  Gene/Insert name: syntaxin 7 (alt name: Stx7)
  Species: H. sapiens (human)
  Insert size (bp): 783
  GenBank ID: NM_003569.2
  Entrez Gene: STX7
  Promoter: CMV
  Tag / fusion protein: FLAG (N terminal on backbone)
  Cloning method: Restriction Enzyme; 5′ cloning site EcoRI (not destroyed); 3′ cloning site BamHI (not destroyed)
  Sequencing primers: 5′ n/a; 3′ n/a
Terms and licenses: Academic/Nonprofit Terms; Industry Terms: Not Available to Industry
How to cite: pMRXIP FLAG-Stx7 was a gift from Noboru Mizushima (Addgene plasmid # 45916)
