[The description below was written by a language model from this plasmid's Addgene catalogue record.]
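Description:
pMRXIP FLAG-Stx7 is a retroviral expression plasmid built on the pMRXIP FLAG-C backbone (about 5.9 kb), carrying human syntaxin 7 (STX7) as a 783 bp insert for a total size of roughly 6.7 kb. It is propagated in bacteria under ampicillin selection and is recorded as low copy. The recommended host is a recombination-deficient strain, a common choice for vectors containing repeated retroviral sequences. In mammalian cells, puromycin resistance allows selection of stably transduced populations. The "IP" in the backbone name likely refers to an IRES-puromycin arrangement, but the record does not give a feature map to confirm this.

The syntaxin 7 coding sequence was inserted between EcoRI and BamHI sites, both of which remain intact, so that it is fused in frame to a FLAG epitope supplied by the backbone at the N terminus of the protein. The promoter is listed as CMV. No annotated feature table is provided, so the exact layout of LTRs, packaging signal and other regulatory elements is not stated.

Syntaxin 7 is a SNARE protein of the endosomal/lysosomal system. The construct was deposited with a study of syntaxin 17 and its role in autophagosome fusion with endosomes and lysosomes. It is suited to producing retrovirus for stable expression of FLAG-tagged syntaxin 7. The tag supports detection by immunoblotting or immunofluorescence and pull-down by immunoprecipitation, for example to examine localisation or SNARE partner interactions. The record does not specify the particular experiments for which it was used.
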