>Addgene plasmid #45916 | pMRXIP FLAG-Stx7 | addgene partial sequence | sequence record 94115 | pMRXIP-fwd 5'-ggtggaccatcctctagact-3'
ATTATAAAGATCATGACATCGATTACAAGGATGACGATGACAAGCTTGCGGCCGCGAATTCCATGTCTTA
CACTCCAGGAGTTGGTGGTGACCCCGCCCAGTTGGCCCAGAGGATCTCTTCTAACATCCAGAAGATCACA
CAGTGTTCTGTGGAAATACAAAGAACTCTGAATCAACTTGGAACACCTCAAGATTCACCTGAATTGAGGC
AACAGTTGCAACAGAAGCAGCAGTATACTAACCAGCTTGCCAAAGAAACAGATAAGTACATTAAAGAGTT
TGGATCTCTGCCCACCACCCCCAGTGAACAGCGTCAAAGGAAAATACAGAAGGATCGCTTAGTGGCAGAG
TTCACAACATCACTGACAAACTTCCAGAAGGTCCAGAGGCAGGCTGCTGAGCGAGAGAAAGAGTTTGTTG
CTCGAGTAAGAGCCAGTTCCAGAGTGTCTGGCAGTTTTCCTGAGGACAGCTCAAAAGAAAGGAATCTTGT
ATCCTGGGAAAGCCAAACTCAACCTCAAGTGCAGGTGCAGGATGAAGAAATTACAGAGGATGACCTCCGT
CTTATTCATGAGAGAGAATCTTCTATCAGGCAACTTGAAGCTGATATTATGGATATTAATGAAATATTTA
AAGATTTGGGAATGATGATTCATGAACAAGGAGATGTAATAGATAGCATAGAAGCCAATGTGGAAAATGC
AGAGGTGCACGTTCAGCAAGCAAATCAGCAGCTGTCAAGGGCAGCAGATTATCAGCGCAAATCCAGAAAA
ACCCTGTGCATCATCATTCTTATCCTTGTCATTGGAGTTGCGATTAT
